>Addgene plasmid #68128 | pcdna nesprin HL | depositor full sequence | sequence record 122540 | pcdna nesprin HL sequence 8010 bps
GACGGATCGGGAGATCTCCCGATCCCCTATGGTGCACTCTCAGTACAATCTGCTCTGATGCCGCATAGTT
AAGCCAGTATCTGCTCCCTGCTTGTGTGTTGGAGGTCGCTGAGTAGTGCGCGAGCAAAATTTAAGCTACA
ACAAGGCAAGGCTTGACCGACAATTGCATGAAGAATCTGCTTAGGGTTAGGCGTTTTGCGCTGCTTCGCG
ATGTACGGGCCAGATATACGCGTTGACATTGATTATTGACTAGTTATTAATAGTAATCAATTACGGGGTC
ATTAGTTCATAGCCCATATATGGAGTTCCGCGTTACATAACTTACGGTAAATGGCCCGCCTGGCTGACCG
CCCAACGACCCCCGCCCATTGACGTCAATAATGACGTATGTTCCCATAGTAACGCCAATAGGGACTTTCC
ATTGACGTCAATGGGTGGAGTATTTACGGTAAACTGCCCACTTGGCAGTACATCAAGTGTATCATATGCC
AAGTACGCCCCCTATTGACGTCAATGACGGTAAATGGCCCGCCTGGCATTATGCCCAGTACATGACCTTA
TGGGACTTTCCTACTTGGCAGTACATCTACGTATTAGTCATCGCTATTACCATGGTGATGCGGTTTTGGC
AGTACATCAATGGGCGTGGATAGCGGTTTGACTCACGGGGATTTCCAAGTCTCCACCCCATTGACGTCAA
TGGGAGTTTGTTTTGGCACCAAAATCAACGGGACTTTCCAAAATGTCGTAACAACTCCGCCCCATTGACG
CAAATGGGCGGTAGGCGTGTACGGTGGGAGGTCTATATAAGCAGAGCTCTCTGGCTAACTAGAGAACCCA
CTGCTTACTGGCTTATCGAAATTAATACGACTCACTATAGGGAGACCCAAGCTGGCTAGCGTTTAAACGG
GCCCTCTAGACTCGAGATGGTGAGCAAGGGCGAGGAGACCACAATGGGCGTAATCAAGCCCGACATGAAG
ATCAAGCTGAAGATGGAGGGCAACGTGAATGGCCACGCCTTCGTGATCGAGGGCGAGGGCGAGGGCAAGC
CCTACGACGGCACCAACACCATCAACCTGGAGGTGAAGGAGGGAGCCCCCCTGCCCTTCTCCTACGACAT
TCTGACCACCGCGTTCGCCTACGGCAACAGGGCCTTCACCAAGTACCCCGACGACATCCCCAACTACTTC
AAGCAGTCCTTCCCCGAGGGCTACTCTTGGGAGCGCACCATGACCTTCGAGGACAAGGGCATCGTGAAGG
TGAAGTCCGACATCTCCATGGAGGAGGACTCCTTCATCTACGAGATACACCTCAAGGGCGAGAACTTCCC
CCCCAACGGCCCCGTGATGCAGAAGAAGACCACCGGCTGGGACGCCTCCACCGAGAGGATGTACGTGCGC
GACGGCGTGCTGAAGGGCGACGTCAAGCACAAGCTGCTGCTGGAGGGCGGCGGCCACCACCGCGTTGACT
TCAAGACCATCTACAGGGCCAAGAAGGCGGTGAAGCTGCCCGACTATCACTTTGTGGACCACCGCATCGA
GATCCTGAACCACGACAAGGACTACAACAAGGTGACCGTTTACGAGAGCGCCGTGGCCCGCAACTCCACC
GACGGCATGGACGAGCTGTACAAGGGGCCAGGTGGTGCAGGGCCAGGTGGTGCAGGGCCAGGTGGTGCAG
GGCCAGGTGGTGCAGGGCCCGGTGGTGCAGGTCCAGGTGGTGCAGGTCCAGGTGGTGCAGGTCCAGGTGG
TGCTATGGTGAGCAAGGGCGAGGAGCTGTTCACCGGGGTGGTGCCCATCCTGGTCGAGCTGGACGGCGAC
GTAAACGGCCACAAGTTCAGCGTGTCCGGCGAGGGCGAGGGCGATGCCACCTACGGCAAGCTGACCCTGA
AGCTGATCTGCACCACCGGCAAGCTGCCCGTGCCCTGGCCCACCCTCGTGACCACCCTGGGCTACGGCCT
GCAGTGCTTCGCCCGCTACCCCGACCACATGAAGCAGCACGACTTCTTCAAGTCCGCCATGCCCGAAGGC
TACGTCCAGGAGCGCACCATCTTCTTCAAGGACGACGGCAACTACAAGACCCGCGCCGAGGTGAAGTTCG
AGGGCGACACCCTGGTGAACCGCATCGAGCTGAAGGGCATCGACTTCAAGGAGGACGGCAACATCCTGGG
GCACAAGCTGGAGTACAACTACAACAGCCACAACGTCTATATCACCGCCGACAAGCAGAAGAACGGCATC
AAGGCCAACTTCAAGATCCGCCACAACATCGAGGACGGCGGCGTGCAGCTCGCCGACCACTACCAGCAGA
ACACCCCCATCGGCGACGGCCCCGTGCTGCTGCCCGACAACCACTACCTGAGCTACCAGTCCAAGCTGAG
CAAAGACCCCAACGAGAAGCGCGATCACATGGTCCTGCTGGAGTTCGTGACCGCCGCCGGGATCACTCTC
GGCATGGACGAGCTGTACAAGGCGGCCGCGCAGGAGCTTCACAGCAAGCTCAGGCTCAAACAGACCGTGC
AGCAGCTCAAGTCTGACATCGGCAGCATCGCTGCTTGGCTTGGGAAAACTGAGGCCGAGCTGGAAGCTCT
GAAGTTGGCCGAGCCTCCCTCTGACATCCAGGAAATAGCGCTCAGGGTGAAGAGACTGCAAGAGATACTA
AAAGCCTTCGATACCTACAAGGCCTTGATGGTCTCCGTCAATGTGAGCCACAAGGAATATCTGCCAAGCC
AGAGCCCCGAAGCCACAGAACTCCAAAATAGACTCCATCAGCTGAGCCTGTCCTGGGACTCGGTCCAGGG
CGTATTGGACAGCTGGCGAGGAGACTTACGGCAGTCACTCATGCAGTGCCAGGACTTTCACCAGCTGAGT
CAAGACTTGCTCCTGTGGCTAGCGACAGCAGAGAGCCGCAGGCAGAAGGCGCATGTCACCAGCCCAGAGG
CCGACCGCCAGGTCCTCCTGGAGTGTCAGAAAGACCTAATGCGCCTAGAAAAGGAGTTGGTAGCCCGTCA
GCCTCAAGTCAGCTCCTTGCGGGAGATTTCCTCCAGCCTTCTGGTGAAGGGGCAAGGAGAAGACTACATT
GAGGCCGAAGAGAAGGTCCACGTGATCGAGAAGAAACTCAAGCAACTGCAAGAGCAAGTGGCTCAAGATC
TGATGTCCTTGCAGAGAAGCCTGGATCCGGATGCTTCTCTAACCAGCTTTGATGAGGTGGACTCAGGAGA
ACAGCTCCCAGCAGCCTTTGCAAAGAGTCCAAGGCCCCGCTGGACCTTCTTGGAAGAGGAAGAGGAGGAG
GAGGAGACAGACAGCAGGATGCCCCACCTCGACAGCCCCGGCAGCTCCCAGCCGAGACGCTCCTTCCTCT
CAAGGGTGATCAGGGCAGCGCTACCGTTGCAGCTGCTTCTGCTGCTGCTGCTGCTCCTGGCCTGCCTGCT
ACCTGCCTCTGAAGATGACTACAGCTGCACCCAGGCCAACAACTTTGCCCGATCCTTCTACCCCATGCTG
CGGTACACCAACGGGCCACCTCCCACCTAGACCGGTGAATTCCACCACACTGGACTAGTGGATCCGAGCT
CGGTACCAAGCTTAAGTTTAAACCGCTGATCAGCCTCGACTGTGCCTTCTAGTTGCCAGCCATCTGTTGT
TTGCCCCTCCCCCGTGCCTTCCTTGACCCTGGAAGGTGCCACTCCCACTGTCCTTTCCTAATAAAATGAG
GAAATTGCATCGCATTGTCTGAGTAGGTGTCATTCTATTCTGGGGGGTGGGGTGGGGCAGGACAGCAAGG
GGGAGGATTGGGAAGACAATAGCAGGCATGCTGGGGATGCGGTGGGCTCTATGGCTTCTGAGGCGGAAAG
AACCAGCTGGGGCTCTAGGGGGTATCCCC
[124 nt withheld, positions 3880-4003]
C
[91 nt withheld, positions 4005-4095]
A
[49 nt withheld, positions 4097-4145]
CCTTTGACGTTGGAGTCCACGTTCTTT
[37 nt withheld, positions 4173-4209]
ACCCTATCTCGGTCTATTCTTTTGATTTATAAGGGATTTTGCCGATTTCGGCCTATTGGTTAAAAAATGA
GCTGATTTAACAAAAATTTAACGCGAATTAATTCTGTGGAATGTGTGTCAGTTAGGGTGTGGAAAGTCCC
CAGGCTCCCCAGCAGGCAGAAGTATGCAAAGCATGCATCTCAATTAGTCAGCAACCAGGTGTGGAAAGTC
CCCAGGCTCCCCAGCAGGCAGAAGTATGCAAAGCATGCATCTCAATTAGTCAGCAACCATAGTCCCGCCC
CTAACTCCGCCCATCCCGCCCCTAACTCCGCCCAGTTCCGCCCATTCTCCGCCCCATGGCTGACTAATTT
TTTTTATTTATGCAGAGGCCGAGGCCGCCTCTGCCTCTGAGCTATTCCAGAAGTAGTGAGGAGGCTTTTT
TGGAGGCCTAGGCTTTTGCAAAAAGCTCCCGGGAGCTTGTATATCCATTTTCGGATCTGATCAAGAGACA
GGATGAGGATCGTTTCGCATGATTGAACAAGATGGATTGCACGCAGGTTCTCCGGCCGCTTGGGTGGAGA
GGCTATTCGGCTATGACTGGGCACAACAGACAATCGGCTGCTCTGATGCCGCCGTGTTCCGGCTGTCAGC
GCAGGGGCGCCCGGTTCTTTTTGTCAAGACCGACCTGTCCGGTGCCCTGAATGAACTGCAGGACGAGGCA
GCGCGGCTATCGTGGCTGGCCACGACGGGCGTTCCTTGCGCAGCTGTGCTCGACGTTGTCACTGAAGCGG
GAAGGGACTGGCTGCTATTGGGCGAAGTGCCGGGGCAGGATCTCCTGTCATCTCACCTTGCTCCTGCCGA
GAAAGTATCCATCATGGCTGATGCAATGCGGCGGCTGCATACGCTTGATCCGGCTACCTGCCCATTCGAC
CACCAAGCGAAACATCGCATCGAGCGAGCACGTACTCGGATGGAAGCCGGTCTTGTCGATCAGGATGATC
TGGACGAAGAGCATCAGGGGCTCGCGCCAGCCGAACTGTTCGCCAGGCTCAAGGCGCGCATGCCCGACGG
CGAGGATCTCGTCGTGACCCATGGCGATGCCTGCTTGCCGAATATCATGGTGGAAAATGGCCGCTTTTCT
GGATTCATCGACTGTGGCCGGCTGGGTGTGGCGGACCGCTATCAGGACATAGCGTTGGCTACCCGTGATA
TTGCTGAAGAGCTTGGCGGCGAATGGGCTGACCGCTTCCTCGTGCTTTACGGTATCGCCGCTCCCGATTC
GCAGCGCATCGCCTTCTATCGCCTTCTTGACGAGTTCTTCTGAGCGGGACTCTGGGGTTCGAAATGACCG
ACCAAGCGACGCCCAACCTGCCATCACGAGATTTCGATTCCACCGCCGCCTTCTATGAAAGGTTGGGCTT
CGGAATCGTTTTCCGGGACGCCGGCTGGATGATCCTCCAGCGCGGGGATCTCATGCTGGAGTTCTTCGCC
CACCCCAACTTGTTTATTGCAGCTTATAATGGTTACAAATAAAGCAATAGCATCACAAATTTCACAAATA
AAGCATTTTTTTCACTGCATTCTAGTTGTGGTTTGTCCAAACTCATCAATGTATCTTATCATGTCTGTAT
ACCGTCGACCTCTAGCTAGAGCTTGGCGTAATCATGGTCATAGCTGTTTCCTGTGTGAAATTGTTATCCG
CTCACAATTCCACACAACATACGAGCCGGAAGCATAAAGTGTAAAGCCTGGGGTGCCTAATGAGTGAGCT
AACTCACATTAATTGCGTTGCGCTCACTGCCCGCTTTCCAGTCGGGAAACCTGTCGTGCCAGCTGCATTA
ATGAATCGGCCAACGCGCGGGGAGAGGCGGTTTGCGTATTGGGCGCTCTTCCGCTTCCTCGCTCACTGAC
TCGCTGCGCTCGGTCGTTCGGCTGCGGCGAGCGGTATCAGCTCACTCAAAGGCGGTAATACGGTTATCCA
CAGAATCAGGGGATAACGCAGGAAAGAACATGTGAGCAAAAGGCCAGCAAAAGGCCAGGAACCGTAAAAA
GGCCGCGTTGCTGGCGTTTTTCCATAGGCTCCGCCCCCCTGACGAGCATCACAAAAATCGACGCTCAAGT
CAGAGGTGGCGAAACCCGACAGGACTATAAAGATACCAGGCGTTTCCCCCTGGAAGCTCCCTCGTGCGCT
CTCCTGTTCCGACCCTGCCGCTTACCGGATACCTGTCCGCCTTTCTCCCTTCGGGAAGCGTGGCGCTTTC
TCATAGCTCACGCTGTAGGTATCTCAGTTCGGTGTAGGTCGTTCGCTCCAAGCTGGGCTGTGTGCACGAA
CCCCCCGTTCAGCCCGACCGCTGCGCCTTATCCGGTAACTATCGTCTTGAGTCCAACCCGGTAAGACACG
ACTTATCGCCACTGGCAGCAGCCACTGGTAACAGGATTAGCAGAGCGAGGTATGTAGGCGGTGCTACAGA
GTTCTTGAAGTGGTGGCCTAACTACGGCTACACTAGAAGAACAGTATTTGGTATCTGCGCTCTGCTGAAG
CCAGTTACCTTCGGAAAAAGAGTTGGTAGCTCTTGATCCGGCAAACAAACCACCGCTGGTAGCGGTTTTT
TTGTTTGCAAGCAGCAGATTACGCGCAGAAAAAAAGGATCTCAAGAAGATCCTTTGATCTTTTCTACGGG
GTCTGACGCTCAGTGGAACGAAAACTCACGTTAAGGGATTTTGGTCATGAGATTATCAAAAAGGATCTTC
ACCTAGATCCTTTTAAATTAAAAATGAAGTTTTAAATCAATCTAAAGTATATATGAGTAAACTTGGTCTG
ACAGTTACCAATGCTTAATCAGTGAGGCACCTATCTCAGCGATCTGTCTATTTCGTTCATCCATAGTTGC
CTGACTCCCCGTCGTGTAGATAACTACGATACGGGAGGGCTTACCATCTGGCCCCAGTGCTGCAATGATA
CCGCGAGACCCACGCTCACCGGCTCCAGATTTATCAGCAATAAACCAGCCAGCCGGAAGGGCCGAGCGCA
GAAGTGGTCCTGCAACTTTATCCGCCTCCATCCAGTCTATTAATTGTTGCCGGGAAGCTAGAGTAAGTAG
TTCGCCAGTTAATAGTTTGCGCAACGTTGTTGCCATTGCTACAGGCATCGTGGTGTCACGCTCGTCGTTT
GGTATGGCTTCATTCAGCTCCGGTTCCCAACGATCAAGGCGAGTTACATGATCCCCCATGTTGTGCAAAA
AAGCGGTTAGCTCCTTCGGTCCTCCGATCGTTGTCAGAAGTAAGTTGGCCGCAGTGTTATCACTCATGGT
TATGGCAGCACTGCATAATTCTCTTACTGTCATGCCATCCGTAAGATGCTTTTCTGTGACTGGTGAGTAC
TCAACCAAGTCATTCTGAGAATAGTGTATGCGGCGACCGAGTTGCTCTTGCCCGGCGTCAATACGGGATA
ATACCGCGCCACATAGCAGAACTTTAAAAGTGCTCATCATTGGAAAACGTTCTTCGGGGCGAAAACTCTC
AAGGATCTTACCGCTGTTGAGATCCAGTTCGATGTAACCCACTCGTGCACCCAACTGATCTTCAGCATCT
TTTACTTTCACCAGCGTTTCTGGGTGAGCAAAAACAGGAAGGCAAAATGCCGCAAAAAAGGGAATAAGGG
CGACACGGAAATGTTGAATACTCATACTCTTCCTTTTTCAATATTATTGAAGCATTTATCAGGGTTATTG
TCTCATGAGCGGATACATATTTGAATGTATTTAGAAAAATAAACAAATAGGGGTTCCGCGCACATTTCCC
CGAAAAGTGCCACCTGACGTC
Features (pLannotate 1.2.2; 22 found; start..end, strand, type, name):
     28..80      -  misc_feature   bom (fragment): basis of mobility region from pBR322
    235..614     +  enhancer       CMV enhancer: human cytomegalovirus immediate early enhancer
    615..818     +  promoter       CMV promoter: human cytomegalovirus (CMV) immediate early promoter
    814..847     +  LTR            5' LTR (truncated) (fragment): truncated 5' long terminal repeat (LTR) from HIV-1
    863..881     +  promoter       T7 promoter: promoter for bacteriophage T7 RNA polymerase
    927..1634    +  CDS            mTFP1: mTFP1 is a basic (constitutively fluorescent) cyan fluorescent protein published in 2006, derived from Clavularia sp.. It has low acid sensitivity.
   1755..2471    +  CDS            mVenus: mVenus is a basic (constitutively fluorescent) yellow fluorescent protein published in 2006, derived from Aequorea victoria. It is reported to be a rapidly-maturing monomer with moderate acid sensitivity.
   2478..3527    +  CDS            Syne2 (fragment): SYNE2_MOUSE - Experimental evidence at protein level: Swiss-Prot protein existence level 1. Multi-isomeric modular protein which forms a linking network between organelles and the actin cytoskeleton to maintain the subcellular spatial organization. As a component of the LINC (LInker of Nucleoskeleton and Cytoskeleton) complex involved in the connection between the nuclear lamina and the cytoskeleton. The nucleocytoplasmic interactions established by the LINC complex play an important role in the transmission of mechanical forces across the nuclear envelope and in nuclear movement and positioni
   3610..3834    +  polyA_signal   bGH poly(A) signal: bovine growth hormone polyadenylation signal
   3838..3859    +  promoter       SV40 promoter (fragment): SV40 enhancer and early promoter
   3880..4308    +  rep_origin     f1 ori (sequence partly withheld): f1 bacteriophage origin of replication; arrow indicates direction of (+) strand synthesis
   4322..4651    +  promoter       SV40 promoter: SV40 enhancer and early promoter
   4718..5509    +  CDS            neo: KKA2_KLEPN - Also known as kan, nptII. Experimental evidence at protein level: Swiss-Prot protein existence level 1. Resistance to kanamycin, neomycin, paromomycin, ribostamycin, butirosin and gentamicin B. From Klebsiella pneumoniae.
   5533..5691    +  CDS            ble (fragment): BLE_KLEPN - Experimental evidence at protein level: Swiss-Prot protein existence level 1. Binding protein with a strong affinity to the bleomycin family of antibiotics. Binds to CL990; an antimitotic-antibiotic compound. From Klebsiella pneumoniae.
   5686..5807    +  polyA_signal   SV40 poly(A) signal: SV40 polyadenylation signal
   5880..5896    -  protein_bind   lac operator: The lac repressor binds to the lac operator to inhibit transcription in E. coli. This inhibition can be relieved by adding lactose or isopropyl-β-D-thiogalactopyranoside (IPTG). lac repressor encoded by lacI
   5904..5934    -  promoter       lac promoter: promoter for the E. coli lac operon
   5949..5970    -  protein_bind   CAP binding site: CAP binding activates transcription in the presence of cAMP. E. coli catabolite activator protein
   5983..6075    -  CDS            lacI (fragment): lac repressor; lacI; The lac repressor binds to the lac operator to inhibit transcription in E. coli. This inhibition can be relieved by adding lactose or isopropyl-β-D-thiogalactopyranoside (IPTG).
   6258..6843    -  rep_origin     ori: high-copy-number ColE1/pMB1/pBR322/pUC origin of replication
   7014..7874    -  CDS            AmpR: β-lactamase; bla; confers resistance to ampicillin, carbenicillin, and related antibiotics
   7875..7979    -  promoter       AmpR promoter: bla
