[The description below was written by a language model from this plasmid's Addgene catalogue record and pLannotate feature annotations shown in this document.]
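Description:
pcdna nesprin HL is a mammalian expression plasmid built on the Invitrogen pcDNA3.1(-) backbone, about 8 kb in total. It is described as the "headless" control for a nesprin tension-sensing experiment. It is propagated in E. coli at high copy from a ColE1/pUC-type origin with ampicillin selection through β-lactamase, and it also carries an f1 origin. For selection in mammalian cells, an SV40 early promoter drives a neomycin phosphotransferase gene followed by an SV40 polyadenylation signal, which confers G418 resistance. Short annotated fragments such as bom, lac promoter/operator, lacI, ble and a truncated HIV LTR hit appear to be backbone remnants or annotation matches, not functional parts of the design.

The expression cassette uses the CMV immediate-early enhancer and promoter, with a T7 promoter just downstream, and ends at the bovine growth hormone polyadenylation signal. The insert was cloned between XhoI and EcoRI. In the feature table it reads, in order, as mTFP1, a short unannotated spacer, mVenus, and then a fragment of mouse nesprin-2 (Syne2). mTFP1 and mVenus are a cyan/yellow donor-acceptor pair commonly used for FRET. The gap between them would be consistent with a linker module, but the record does not say what lies there.

The catalogue notes that the actin-binding domain has been deleted, so the fluorescent module sits at the N-terminal end of the remaining nesprin-2 fragment. Nesprin-2 is a LINC complex component that links the nucleus to the actin cytoskeleton. Without its actin-binding "head", the construct should not be loaded by cytoskeletal force, so it presumably serves as a zero-tension reference for a full sensor.
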