Addgene plasmid #68128: pcdna nesprin HL
Purpose: nesprin headless control
Depositing lab: Daniel Conway. Depositing organization: Virginia Commonwealth University. Publication: Nesprin-2G, a Component of the Nuclear LINC Complex, Is Subject to Myosin-Dependent Tension. Arsenovic PT, Ramachandran I, Bathula K, Zhu R, Narang JD, Noll NA, Lemmon CA, Gundersen GG, Conway DE. Biophys J. 2016 Jan 5;110(1):34-43. doi: 10.1016/j.bpj.2015.11.014. PubMed 26745407.
Backbone
  Vector backbone: pcdna 3.1 -
  Backbone manufacturer: Invitrogen
  Backbone size w/o insert (bp): 5428
  Total vector size (bp): 8010
  Vector type: Mammalian Expression
  Selectable markers: Neomycin (select with G418)
Growth in bacteria
  Bacterial resistance: Ampicillin, 100 μg/mL
  Growth temperature: 37°C
  Growth strain: DH5alpha
  Copy number: High Copy
Gene/Insert
  Gene/Insert name: nesprin-2 (alt name: SYNE2)
  Species: M. musculus (mouse)
  Insert size (bp): 2622
  Mutation: deleted actin-binding domain
  Entrez Gene: Syne2 (a.k.a. 6820443O06Rik, Cpfl8, D12Ertd777e, KASH2, NUA, Nesp2g, dice, mKIAA1011)
  Promoter: CMV
  Cloning method: Restriction Enzyme; 5′ cloning site XhoI (not destroyed); 3′ cloning site EcoRI (not destroyed)
  Sequencing primers: 5′ CMV forward; 3′ BGH rev
Terms and licenses: Academic/Nonprofit Terms; Industry Terms: Not Available to Industry
How to cite: pcdna nesprin HL was a gift from Daniel Conway (Addgene plasmid # 68128 ; http://n2t.net/addgene:68128 ; RRID:Addgene_68128)
