>Addgene plasmid #68128 | pcdna nesprin HL | addgene partial sequence | sequence record 121562 | T7 5'-TAATACGACTCACTATAGGG-3'
GCGTTTAAACGGGCCCTCTAGACTCGAGATGGTGAGCAAGGGCGAGGAGACCACAATGGGCGTAATCAAG
CCCGACATGAAGATCAAGCTGAAGATGGAGGGCAACGTGAATGGCCACGCCTTCGTGATCGAGGGCGAGG
GCGAGGGCAAGCCCTACGACGGCACCAACACCATCAACCTGGAGGTGAAGGAGGGAGCCCCCCTGCCCTT
CTCCTACGACATTCTGACCACCGCGTTCGCCTACGGCAACAGGGCCTTCACCAAGTACCCCGACGACATC
CCCAACTACTTCAAGCAGTCCTTCCCCGAGGGCTACTCTTGGGAGCGCACCATGACCTTCGAGGACAAGG
GCATCGTGAAGGTGAAGTCCGACATCTCCATGGAGGAGGACTCCTTCATCTACGAGATACACCTCAAGGG
CGAGAACTTCCCCCCCAACGGCCCCGTGATGCAGAAGAAGACCACCGGCTGGGACGCCTCCACCGAGAGG
ATGTACGTGCGCGACGGCGTGCTGAAGGGCGACGTCAAGCACAAGCTGCTGCTGGAGGGCGGCGGCCACC
ACCGCGTTGACTTCAAGACCATCTACAGGGCCAAGAAGGCGGTGAAGCTGCCCGACTATCACTTTGTGGA
CCACCGCATCGAGATCCTGAACCACGACAAGGACTACAACAAGGTGACCGTTTACGAGAGCGCCGTGGCC
CGCAACTCCACCGACGGCATGGACGAGCTGTACAAGGGGCCAGGTGGTGCAGGGCCAGGTGGTGCAGGGC
CAGGTGGTGCAGGGCCAGGTGGTGCAGGGCCCGGTGGTGCAGGTCCAGGTGGTGCAGGTCCAGGTGGTGC
AGGTCCAGGTGGTGCTATGGTGAGCAAGGGCGAGGAGCTGTTCACCGGGGTGGTGCCCATCCTGGTCGAG
CTGGACGGCGACGTAAACGGCCACAAGTTCAGCGTGTCCGGCGAGGGCGAGGGCGATGCCACCTACGGCA
AGCTGACCCTGAAGCTGATCTGCACCACCGGCAAGCTGCCCGTGCCCTGGCCCACCCTCGTGACCACCCT
GGGCTACGGCCTGCAGTGCTTCGCCCGCTACCCCGACCACATGAAGCAGCACGACTTCTTCAAGTCCGCC
ATGCCCGAAGGCTACG
