>Addgene plasmid #68128 | pcdna nesprin HL | addgene partial sequence | sequence record 121563 | BGH-rev 5'-TAGAAGGCACAGTCGAGG-3'
CTTAAGCTTGGTACCGAGCTCGGATCCACTAGTCCAGTGTGGTGGAATTCACCGGTCTAGGTGGGAGGTG
GCCCGTTGGTGTACCGCAGCATGGGGTAGAAGGATCGGGCAAAGTTGTTGGCCTGGGTGCAGCTGTAGTC
ATCTTCAGAGGCAGGTAGCAGGCAGGCCAGGAGCAGCAGCAGCAGCAGAAGCAGCTGCAACGGTAGCGCT
GCCCTGATCACCCTTGAGAGGAAGGAGCGTCTCGGCTGGGAGCTGCCGGGGCTGTCGAGGTGGGGCATCC
TGCTGTCTGTCTCCTCCTCCTCCTCTTCCTCTTCCAAGAAGGTCCAGCGGGGCCTTGGACTCTTTGCAAA
GGCTGCTGGGAGCTGTTCTCCTGAGTCCACCTCATCAAAGCTGGTTAGAGAAGCATCCGGATCCAGGCTT
CTCTGCAAGGACATCAGATCTTGAGCCACTTGCTCTTGCAGTTGCTTGAGTTTCTTCTCGATCACGTGGA
CCTTCTCTTCGGCCTCAATGTAGTCTTCTCCTTGCCCCTTCACCAGAAGGCTGGAGGAAATCTCCCGCAA
GGAGCTGACTTGAGGCTGACGGGCTACCAACTCCTTTTCTAGGCGCATTAGGTCTTTCTGACACTCCAGG
AGGACCTGGCGGTCGGCCTCTGGGCTGGTGACATGCGCCTTCTGCCTGCGGCTCTCTGCTGTCGCTAGCC
ACAGGAGCAAGTCTTGACTCAGCTGGTGAAAGTCCTGGCACTGCATGAGTGACTGCCGTAAGTCTCCTCG
CCAGCTGTCCAATACGCCCTGGACCGAGTCCCAGGACAGGCTCAGCTGATGGAGTCTATTTTGGAGTTCT
GTGGCTTCGGGGCTCTGGCTTGGCAGATATTCCTTGTGGCTCACATTGACGGAGACCATCAAGGCCTTGT
AGGTATCGAAGGCTTTTAGTATCTCTTGCAGTCTCTTCACCCTGAGCGCTATTTCCTGGATGTCAGAGGG
AGGCTCGGCCAACTTCAGAGCTTCCAGCTCGGCCTCAGTTTTCCCAAGCCAAGCAGCGATGCTGCCGATG
TCAGACTTGAGCTGCTGCACGGTCTGTTTGAGCCTGAGCTTGCTGTGAAGCTCCTG
