>Addgene plasmid #68128 | pcdna nesprin HL | addgene partial sequence | sequence record 121564 | EXFP-R 5'-GTCTTGTAGTTGCCGTCGTC-3'
GTGCGCTCCTGGACGTAGCCTTCGGGCATGGCGGACTTGAAGAAGTCGTGCTGCTTCATGTGGTCGGGGT
AGCGGGCGAAGCACTGCAGGCCGTAGCCCAGGGTGGTCACGAGGGTGGGCCAGGGCACGGGCAGCTTGCC
GGTGGTGCAGATCAGCTTCAGGGTCAGCTTGCCGTAGGTGGCATCGCCCTCGCCCTCGCCGGACACGCTG
AACTTGTGGCCGTTTACGTCGCCGTCCAGCTCGACCAGGATGGGCACCACCCCGGTGAACAGCTCCTCGC
CCTTGCTCACCATAGCACCACCTGGACCTGCACCACCTGGACCTGCACCACCTGGACCTGCACCACCGGG
CCCTGCACCACCTGGCCCTGCACCACCTGGCCCTGCACCACCTGGCCCTGCACCACCTGGCCCCTTGTAC
AGCTCGTCCATGCCGTCGGTGGAGTTGCGGGCCACGGCGCTCTCGTAAACGGTCACCTTGTTGTAGTCCT
TGTCGTGGTTCAGGATCTCGATGCGGTGGTCCACAAAGTGATAGTCGGGCAGCTTCACCGCCTTCTTGGC
CCTGTAGATGGTCTTGAAGTCAACGCGGTGGTGGCCGCCGCCCTCCAGCAGCAGCTTGTGCTTGACGTCG
CCCTTCAGCACGCCGTCGCGCACGTACATCCTCTCGGTGGAGGCGTCCCAGCCGGTGGTCTTCTTCTGCA
TCACGGGGCCGTTGGGGGGGAAGTTCTCGCCCTTGAGGTGTATCTCGTAGATGAAGGAGTCCTCCTCCAT
GGAGATGTCGGACTTCACCTTCACGATGCCCTTGTCCTCGAAGGTCATGGTGCGCTCCCAAGAGTAGCCC
TCGGGGAAGGACTGCTTGAAGTAGTTGGGGATGTCGTCGGGGTACTTGGTGAAGGCCCTGTTGCCGTAGG
CGAACGCGGTGGTCAGAATGTCGTA
