>Addgene plasmid #68128 | pcdna nesprin HL | addgene partial sequence | sequence record 122170 | MKQQH-GFP-ROMK 5'-GAA GCA GCA CGA CTT CTT CA-3'
CCGAAGGCTACGTCCAGGAGCGCACCATCTTCTTCAAGGACGACGGCAACTACAAGACCCGCGCCGAGGT
GAAGTTCGAGGGCGACACCCTGGTGAACCGCATCGAGCTGAAGGGCATCGACTTCAAGGAGGACGGCAAC
ATCCTGGGGCACAAGCTGGAGTACAACTACAACAGCCACAACGTCTATATCACCGCCGACAAGCAGAAGA
ACGGCATCAAGGCCAACTTCAAGATCCGCCACAACATCGAGGACGGCGGCGTGCAGCTCGCCGACCACTA
CCAGCAGAACACCCCCATCGGCGACGGCCCCGTGCTGCTGCCCGACAACCACTACCTGAGCTACCAGTCC
AAACTGAGCAAAGACCCCAACGAGAAGCGCGATCACATGGTCCTGCTGGAGTTCGTGACCGCCGCCGGGA
TCACTCTCGGCATGGACGAGCTGTACAAGGCGGCCGCGCAGGAGCTTCACAGCAAGCTCAGGCTCAAACA
GACCGTGCAGCAGCTCAAGTCTGACATCGGCAGCATCGCTGCTTGGCTTGGGAAAACTGAGGCCGAGCTG
GAAGCTCTGAAGTTGGCCGAGCCTCCCTCTGACATCCAGGAAATAGCGCTCAGGGTGAAGAGACTGCAAG
AGATACTAAAAGCCTTCGATACCTACAAGGCCTTGATGGTCTCCGTCAATGTGAGCCACAAGGAATATCT
GCCAAGCCAGAGCCCCGAAGCCACAGAACTCCAAAATAGACTCCATCAGCTGAGCCTGTCCTGGGACTCG
GTCCAGGGCGTATTGGACAGCTGGCGAGGAGACTTACGGCAGTCACTCATGCAGTGCCAGGACTTTCACC
AGCTGAGTCAAGACTTGCTCCTGTGGCTAGCGACAGCAGAGAGCCGCAGGCAGAAGGCGCATGTCACCAG
CCCAGAGGCCGACCGCCAGGTCCTCCTGGAGTGTCAGAAAGACCTAATGCGCCTAGAAAAGGAGTTGGTA
GCCCGTCAGCCTCAAGTCAGCTCCTTGCGGGAGATTTCCTCCAGCCTTCTGGTGAAGGGGCAAGGAGAAG
ACTACATTGAGGCCGAAGAGAAGGTCCACGTGATCGAGAAGAAACTCAAGCAACTGCAAGAGCAAGTGGC
TCAAGATCTGATGTCCTTGCA
